Addgene plasmid #152954: pGBW-m4133552
Purpose: Mammalian expression plasmid for SARS-CoV-2 leader protein
Depositing lab: Ginkgo Bioworks & Benjie Chen. Depositing organization: Ginkgo Bioworks.
Backbone
  Vector backbone: pTwist_CMV_Hygro_6
  Backbone size w/o insert (bp): 6525
  Vector type: Mammalian Expression
  Selectable markers: Hygromycin
Growth in bacteria
  Bacterial resistance: Ampicillin, 100 μg/mL
  Growth temperature: 37°C
  Growth strain: DH5alpha
  Copy number: High Copy
Gene/Insert
  Gene/Insert name: SARS-CoV-2 leader protein
  Species: Severe acute respiratory syndrome coronavirus 2
  Insert size (bp): 536
  Mutation: wt
  Entrez Gene: ORF1ab (a.k.a. GU280_gp01)
  Promoter: CMV
  Tag / fusion protein: Cleavable TEV;S-tag (C terminal on backbone)
  Cloning method: Unknown
Resource information
  A portion of this plasmid was derived from a plasmid made by: GinkgoBioworks
Depositor comments: NCBI reference sequence: YP_009725297.1
How to cite: pGBW-m4133552 was a gift from Ginkgo Bioworks & Benjie Chen (Addgene plasmid # 152954 ; http://n2t.net/addgene:152954 ; RRID:Addgene_152954)
