[The description below was written by a language model from this plasmid's Addgene catalogue record and pLannotate feature annotations shown in this document.]
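Description:
pGBW-m4133552 is a mammalian expression plasmid built on the pTwist_CMV_Hygro_6 backbone and carrying the wild-type SARS-CoV-2 leader protein, the N-terminal cleavage product of the ORF1ab/ORF1a polyprotein (commonly known as nsp1). It is propagated in E. coli as a high-copy plasmid through a ColE1/pUC-type origin, with selection by ampicillin via a full-length β-lactamase gene. A second, short β-lactamase fragment is also annotated near the origin and appears to be a backbone remnant.

The roughly 540 bp coding region sits at the start of the circular sequence record, immediately downstream of the CMV enhancer and promoter elements annotated at the end of the record, so transcription runs across the numbering origin into the insert. The automated annotation matches this region to the SARS-CoV-2 replicase polyprotein 1a. The functional text attached to that match describes nsp10, which reflects the generic database entry rather than the segment actually cloned. According to the catalogue, the backbone supplies a C-terminal TEV-cleavable S-tag for detection or affinity capture with optional tag removal, although these tag elements are not separately annotated in the feature table. An SV40 polyadenylation signal lies downstream of the insert.

For selection in mammalian cells, a human ubiquitin C promoter drives a hygromycin B phosphotransferase gene followed by a synthetic poly(A) signal, allowing stable lines to be derived. The expression region is flanked by β-globin insulator elements, and bacterial rrnG and T7 terminators help isolate the cassettes from read-through transcription. The plasmid is suited to transient or stable expression of the tagged viral protein in mammalian cells for functional or interaction studies.
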