Features (pLannotate 1.2.2; 19 found; start..end, strand, type, name):
      5..544     +  CDS            R1A_SARS2 (fragment) (sequence partly withheld): Experimental evidence at protein level: Swiss-Prot protein existence level 1. [Non-structural protein 10]: Plays a pivotal role in viral transcription by stimulating both nsp14 3'-5' exoribonuclease and nsp16 2'-O-methyltransferase activities. Therefore plays an essential role in viral mRNAs cap methylation. From Severe acute respiratory syndrome coronavirus 2 (2019-nCoV) (SARS-CoV-2).
    679..800     -  polyA_signal   SV40 poly(A) signal: SV40 polyadenylation signal
    823..892     -  CDS            large T antigen (fragment): large T antigen from SV40 (simian virus 40)
    915..961     +  terminator     T7 terminator: transcription terminator for bacteriophage T7 RNA polymerase
    991..1127    +  terminator     rrnG terminator: transcription terminator from the E. coli ribosomal RNA rrnG operon (Albrechtsen et al., 1991)
   1172..1243    +  misc_feature   3' β-globin insulator: insulator downstream of the human β-globin locus (Farrell et al., 2002)
   1469..2057    -  rep_origin     ori: high-copy-number ColE1/pMB1/pBR322/pUC origin of replication
   2229..2293    -  CDS            bla(M) (fragment): β-lactamase lacking the signal sequence; bla(M); allows cytosolic expression of β-lactamase
   2557..3766    +  promoter       UbC promoter: human ubiquitin C promoter
   3776..4797    +  CDS            HygR (fragment): hygromycin B phosphotransferase confers resistance to hygromycin
   4825..4873    +  polyA_signal   poly(A) signal: synthetic polyadenylation signal
   5139..5999    +  CDS            AmpR: β-lactamase; bla; confers resistance to ampicillin, carbenicillin, and related antibiotics
   6012..6148    +  terminator     rrnG terminator: transcription terminator from the E. coli ribosomal RNA rrnG operon (Albrechtsen et al., 1991)
   6293..6364    +  misc_feature   5' β-globin insulator: insulator upstream of the human β-globin locus (Farrell et al., 2002)
   6369..6415    -  terminator     T7 terminator: transcription terminator for bacteriophage T7 RNA polymerase
   6433..6481    -  polyA_signal   poly(A) signal: synthetic polyadenylation signal
   6562..6865    +  enhancer       CMV enhancer: human cytomegalovirus immediate early enhancer
   6938..6955    -  promoter       CMV promoter (fragment): human cytomegalovirus (CMV) immediate early promoter
   7018..7069    +  promoter       CMVd2 promoter: truncated human cytomegalovirus (CMV) immediate early promoter that yields moderately reduced expression relative to the full-length promoter
>Addgene plasmid #152954 | pGBW-m4133552 | depositor full sequence | sequence record 295966 | Full Sequence
CACCATGGAGTCTCTCGTTCCCGGCTTTAAT
[348 nt withheld, positions 32-379]
AACGGAAATAAGGGGGCTGGTGGCCATAGCTATGGGGCAGACCTGAAGTCTTTCGATCTGGGCGACGAGC
TGGGCACCGACCCATATGAGGATTTCCAGGAAAACTGGAACACAAAACACAGCTCCGGGGTAACTCGCGA
GCTAATGCGAGAATTGAATGGAGGGGAAAACCTTTACTTTCAGTCGAAAGAAACCGCGGCAGCTAAGTTC
GAGAGGCAGCACATGGACAGTTAAGGATCCGCAGGCCTCTGCTAGCTTGACTGACTGAGATACAGCGTAC
CTTCAGCTCACAGACATGATAAGATACATTGATGAGTTTGGACAAACCACAACTAGAATGCAGTGAAAAA
AATGCTTTATTTGTGAAATTTGTGATGCTATTGCTTTATTTGTAACCATTATAAGCTGCAATAAACAAGT
TAACAACAACAATTGCATTCATTTTATGTTTCAGGTTCAGGGGGAGGTGTGGGAGGTTTTTTAAAGCAAG
TAAAACCTCTACAAATGTGGTATTGGCCCATCTCTATCGGTATCGTAGCATAACCCCTTGGGGCCTCTAA
ACGGGTCTTGAGGGGTTTTTTGTGCCCCTCGGGCCGGATTGCTATCTACCGGCATTGGCGCAGAAAAAAA
TGCCTGATGCGACGCTGCGCGTCTTATACTCCCACATATGCCAGATTCAGCAACGGATACGGCTTCCCCA
ACTTGCCCACTTCCATACGTGTCCTCCTTACCAGAAATTTATCCTTAAGGTCGTCAGCTATCCTGCAGGC
GATCTCTCGATTTCGATCAAGACATTCCTTTAATGGTCTTTTCTGGACACCACTAGGGGTCAGAAGTAGT
TCATCAAACTTTCTTCCCTCCCTAATCTCATTGGTTACCTTGGGCTATCGAAACTTAATTAACCAGTCAA
GTCAGCTACTTGGCGAGATCGACTTGTCTGGGTTTCGACTACGCTCAGAATTGCGTCAGTCAAGTTCGAT
CTGGTCCTTGCTATTGCACCCGTTCTCCGATTACGAGTTTCATTTAAATCATGTGAGCAAAAGGCCAGCA
AAAGGCCAGGAACCGTAAAAAGGCCGCGTTGCTGGCGTTTTTCCATAGGCTCCGCCCCCCTGACGAGCAT
CACAAAAATCGACGCTCAAGTCAGAGGTGGCGAAACCCGACAGGACTATAAAGATACCAGGCGTTTCCCC
CTGGAAGCTCCCTCGTGCGCTCTCCTGTTCCGACCCTGCCGCTTACCGGATACCTGTCCGCCTTTCTCCC
TTCGGGAAGCGTGGCGCTTTCTCATAGCTCACGCTGTAGGTATCTCAGTTCGGTGTAGGTCGTTCGCTCC
AAGCTGGGCTGTGTGCACGAACCCCCCGTTCAGCCCGACCGCTGCGCCTTATCCGGTAACTATCGTCTTG
AGTCCAACCCGGTAAGACACGACTTATCGCCACTGGCAGCAGCCACTGGTAACAGGATTAGCAGAGCGAG
GTATGTAGGCGGTGCTACAGAGTTCTTGAAGTGGTGGCCTAACTACGGCTACACTAGAAGAACAGTATTT
GGTATCTGCGCTCTGCTGAAGCCAGTTACCTTCGGAAAAAGAGTTGGTAGCTCTTGATCCGGCAAACAAA
CCACCGCTGGTAGCGGTGGTTTTTTTGTTTGCAAGCAGCAGATTACGCGCAGAAAAAAAGGATCTCAAGA
AGATCCTTTGATCTTTTCTACGGGGTCTGACGCTCAGTGGAACGAAAACTCACGTTAAGGGATTTTGGTC
ATGAGATTATCAAAAAGGATCTTCACCTAGATCCTTTTAAATTAAAAATGAAGTTTTAAATCAATCTAAA
GTATATATGAGTAAACTTGGTCTGACAGTTACCAATGCTTAATCAGTGAGGCACCTATCTCAGCGATCTG
TCTATTTCGTTCATCCATAGTTGCATTTAAATTTCCGAACTCTCCAAGGCCCTCGTCGGAAAATCTTCAA
ACCTTTCGTCCGATCCATCTTGCAGGCTACCTCTCGAACGAACTATCGCAAGTCTCTTGGCCGGCCTTGC
GCCTTGGCTATTGCTTGGCAGCGCCTATCGCCAGGTATTACTCCAATCCCGAATATCCGAGATCGGGATC
ACCCGAGAGAAGTTCAACCTACATCCTCAATCCCGATCTATCCGAGATCCGAGGAATATCGAAATCGGGG
CGCGCCTGGCCTCCGCGCCGGGTTTTGGCGCCTCCCGCGGGCGCCCCCCTCGTCACGGCGAGCGCTGCCA
CGTCAGACGAAGGGCGCAGGAGCGTCCTGATCCTTCCGCCCGGACGCTCAGGACAGCGGCCCGCTGCTCA
TAAGACTCGGCCTTAGAACCCCAGTATCAGCAGAAGGACATTTTAGGACGGGACTTGGGTGACTCTAGGG
CACTGGTTTTCTTTCCAGAGAGCGGAACAGGCGAGGAAAAGTAGTCCCTTCTCGGCGATTCTGCGGAGGG
ATCTCCGTGGGGCGGTGAACGCCGATGATTATATAAGGACGCGCCGGGTGTGGCACAGCTAGTTCCGTCG
CAGCCGGGATTTGGGTCGCGGTTCTTGTTTGTGGATCGCTGTGATCGTCACTTGGTGAGTAGCGGGCTGC
TGGGCTGGCCGGGGCTTTCGTGGCCGCCGGGCCGCTCGGTGGGACGGAAGCGTGTGGAGAGACCGCCAAG
GGCTGTAGTCTGGGTCCGCGAGCAAGGTTGCCCTGAACTGGGGGTTGGGGGGAGCGCAGCAAAATGGCGG
CTGTTCCCGAGTCTTGAATGGAAGACGCTTGTGAGGCGGGCTGTGAGGTCGTTGAAACAAGGTGGGGGGC
ATGGTGGGCGGCAAGAACCCAAGGTCTTGAGCCCTTCGCTAATGCGGGAAAGCTCTTATTCGGGTGAGAT
GGGCTGGGCACCATCTGGGGACCCTGACGTGAAGTTTGTCACTGACTGGAGAACTCGGTTTGTCGTCTGT
TGCGGGGGCGGCAGTTATGGCGGTGCCGTTGGGCAGTGCACCCGTACCTTTGGGAGCGCGCGCCCTCGTC
GTGTCGTGACGTCACCCGTTCTGTTGGCTTATAATGCAGGGTGGGGCCACCTGCCGGTAGGTGTGCGGTA
GGCTTTTCTCCGTCGCAGGACGCAGGGTTCGGGCCTAGGGTAGGCTCTCCTGAATCGACAGGCGCCGGAC
CTCTGGTGAGGGGAGGGATAAGTGAGGCGTCAGTTTCTTTGGTCGGTTTTATGTACCTATCTTCTTAAGT
AGCTGAAGCTCCGGTTTTGAACTATGCGCTCGGGGTTGGCGAGTGTGTTTTGTGAAGTTTTTTAGGCACC
TTTTGAAATGTAATCATTTGGGTCAATATGTAATTTTCAGTGTTAGACTTGTAAATTGTCCGCTAAATTC
TGGCCGTTTTTGGCTTTTTTGTTAGACAACATGGGTAAAAAGCCTGAACTCACCGCGACGTCTGTCGAGA
AGTTTCTGATCGAAAAGTTCGACAGCGTCTCCGACCTGATGCAGCTCTCGGAGGGCGAAGAATCTCGTGC
TTTCAGCTTCGATGTAGGAGGGCGTGGATATGTCCTGCGGGTAAATAGCTGCGCCGATGGTTTCTACAAA
GATCGTTATGTTTATCGGCACTTTGCATCCGCCGCGCTCCCGATTCCGGAAGTGCTTGACATTGGGGAGT
TCAGCGAGAGCCTGACCTATTGCATCTCCCGCCGTGCACAGGGTGTCACGTTGCAAGACCTGCCTGAAAC
CGAACTGCCCGCTGTTCTGCAGCCGGTCGCGGAGGCAATGGATGCCATCGCTGCCGCCGATCTTAGCCAG
ACGAGCGGGTTCGGCCCATTCGGACCGCAAGGAATCGGTCAATACACTACATGGCGTGATTTCATATGCG
CGATTGCTGATCCCCATGTGTATCACTGGCAAACTGTGATGGACGACACCGTCAGTGCGTCCGTCGCGCA
GGCTCTCGATGAGCTGATGCTTTGGGCCGAGGACTGCCCCGAAGTCCGGCACCTCGTGCACGCGGATTTC
GGCTCCAACAATGTCCTGACGGACAATGGCCGCATAACAGCGGTCATTGACTGGAGCGAGGCGATGTTCG
GGGATTCCCAATACGAGGTCGCCAACATCTTCTTCTGGAGGCCGTGGTTGGCTTGTATGGAGCAGCAGAC
GCGCTACTTCGAGCGGAGGCATCCGGAGCTTGCAGGATCGCCCCGGCTCCGGGCGTATATGCTCCGCATT
GGTCTTGACCAACTCTATCAGAGCTTGGTTGACGGCAATTTCGATGATGCAGCTTGGGCGCAGGGTCGAT
GCGACGCAATCGTCCGATCCGGAGCCGGGACTGTCGGGCGTACACAAATCGCCCGCAGAAGCGCCGCCGT
CTGGACCGATGGCTGTGTAGAAGTACTCGCCGATAGTGGAAACCGACGCCCCAGCACTCGTCCGAGGGCA
AAGGAATAAGCTAGTATGTAAGCCTAGTCTTAGATAATAAAATCGCTATCCATCGAAGATGGATGTGTGT
TGGTTTTTTGTGTGTGTAACGCTAGGCGCGCCTGGTGTACCGAGAACGATCCTCTCAGTGCGAGTCTCGA
CGATCCATATCGTTGCTTGGCAGTCAGCCAGTCGGAATCCAGCTTGGGACCCAGGAAGTCCAATCGTCAG
ATATTGTACTCAAGCCTGGTCACGGCAGCGTACCGATCTGTTTAAACCTAGATATTGATAGTCTGATCGG
TCAACGTATAATCGAGTCCTAGCTTTTGCAAACATCTATCAAGAGACAGGATCAGCAGGAGGCTTTCGCA
TGAGTATTCAACATTTCCGTGTCGCCCTTATTCCCTTTTTTGCGGCATTTTGCCTTCCTGTTTTTGCTCA
CCCAGAAACGCTGGTGAAAGTAAAAGATGCTGAAGATCAGTTGGGTGCGCGAGTGGGTTACATCGAACTG
GATCTCAACAGCGGTAAGATCCTTGAGAGTTTTCGCCCCGAAGAACGCTTTCCAATGATGAGCACTTTTA
AAGTTCTGCTATGTGGCGCGGTATTATCCCGTATTGACGCCGGGCAAGAGCAACTCGGTCGCCGCATACA
CTATTCTCAGAATGACTTGGTTGAGTATTCACCAGTCACAGAAAAGCATCTTACGGATGGCATGACAGTA
AGAGAATTATGCAGTGCTGCCATAACCATGAGTGATAACACTGCGGCCAACTTACTTCTGACAACGATTG
GAGGACCGAAGGAGCTAACCGCTTTTTTGCACAACATGGGGGATCATGTAACTCGCCTTGATCGTTGGGA
ACCGGAGCTGAATGAAGCCATACCAAACGACGAGCGTGACACCACGATGCCTGTAGCAATGGCAACAACC
TTGCGTAAACTATTAACTGGCGAACTACTTACTCTAGCTTCCCGGCAACAGTTGATAGACTGGATGGAGG
CGGATAAAGTTGCAGGACCACTTCTGCGCTCGGCCCTTCCGGCTGGCTGGTTTATTGCTGATAAATCTGG
AGCCGGTGAGCGTGGGTCTCGCGGTATCATTGCAGCACTGGGGCCAGATGGTAAGCCCTCCCGTATCGTA
GTTATCTACACGACGGGGAGTCAGGCAACTATGGATGAACGAAATAGACAGATCGCTGAGATAGGTGCCT
CACTGATTAAGCATTGGTAACCGATTCTAGGTGCATTGGCGCAGAAAAAAATGCCTGATGCGACGCTGCG
CGTCTTATACTCCCACATATGCCAGATTCAGCAACGGATACGGCTTCCCCAACTTGCCCACTTCCATACG
TGTCCTCCTTACCAGAAATTTATCCTTAAGATCGTTTAAACTCGACTCTGGCTCTATCGAATCTCCGTCG
TTTCGAGCTTACGCGAACAGCCGTGGCGCTCATTTGCTCGTCGGGCATCGAATCTCGTCAGCTATCGTCA
GCTTACCTTTTTGGCAGCGATCGCGGCTCCCGACATCTTGGACCATTAGCTCCACAGGTATCTTCTTCCC
TCTAGTGGTCATAACAGCAGCTTCAGCTACCTCTCAATTCAAAAAACCCCTCAAGACCCGTTTAGAGGCC
CCAAGGGGTTATGCTATCAATCGTTGCGTTACACACACAAAAAACCAACACACATCCATCTTCGATGGAT
AGCGATTTTATTATCTAACTGCTGATCGAGTGTAGCCAGATCTAGTAATCAATTACGGGGTCATTAGTTC
ATAGCCCATATATGGAGTTCCGCGTTACATAACTTACGGTAAATGGCCCGCCTGGCTGACCGCCCAACGA
CCCCCGCCCATTGACGTCAATAATGACGTATGTTCCCATAGTAACGCCAATAGGGACTTTCCATTGACGT
CAATGGGTGGAGTATTTACGGTAAACTGCCCACTTGGCAGTACATCAAGTGTATCATATGCCAAGTACGC
CCCCTATTGACGTCAATGACGGTAAATGGCCCGCCTGGCATTATGCCCAGTACATGACCTTATGGGACTT
TCCTACTTGGCAGTACATCTACGTATTAGTCATCGCTATTACCATGCTGATGCGGTTTTGGCAGTACATC
AATGGGCGTGGATAGCGGTTTGACTCACGGGGATTTCCAAGTCTCCACCCCATTGACGTCAATGGGAGTT
TGTTTTGGCACCAAAATCAACGGGACTTTCCAAAATGTCGTAACAACTCCGCCCCATTGACGCAAATGGG
CGGTAGGCGTGTACGGTGGGAGGTCTATATAAGCAGAGCTGGTTTAGTGAACCGTCAGATCAGATCTTTG
TCGATCCTACCATCCACTCGACACACCCGCCAGCGGCCGC
